>Addgene plasmid #81447 | pDONR223_ACVR1B_p.E412D | addgene full sequence | sequence record 166740 | Addgene NGS result
CTTTCCTGCGTTATCCCCTGATTCTGTGGATAACCGTATTACCGCCTTTGAGTGAGCTGATACCGCTCGC
CGCAGCCGAACGACCGAGCGCAGCGAGTCAGTGAGCGAGGAAGCGGAAGAGCGCCCAATACGCAAACCGC
CTCTCCCCGCGCGTTGGCCGATTCATTAATGCAGCTGGCACGACAGGTTTCCCGACTGGAAAGCGGGCAG
TGAGCGCAACGCAATTAATACGCGTACCGCTAGCCAGGAAGAGTTTGTAGAAACGCAAAAAGGCCATCCG
TCAGGATGGCCTTCTGCTTAGTTTGATGCCTGGCAGTTTATGGCGGGCGTCCTGCCCGCCACCCTCCGGG
CCGTTGCTTCACAACGTTCAAATCCGCTCCCGGCGGATTTGTCCTACTCAGGAGAGCGTTCACCGACAAA
CAACAGATAAAACGAAAGGCCCAGTCTTCCGACTGAGCCTTTCGTTTTATTTGATGCCTGGCAGTTCCCT
ACTCTCGCGTTAACGCTAGCATGGATGTTTTCCCAGTCACGACGTTGTAAAACGACGGCCAGTCTTAAGC
TCGGGCCCCAAATAATGATTTTATTTTGACTGATAGTGACCTGTTCGTTGCAACAAATTGATGAGCAATG
CTTTTTTATAATGCCAACTTTGTACAAAAAAGTTGGCATGGCGGAGTCGGCCGGAGCCTCCTCCTTCTTC
CCCCTTGTTGTCCTCCTGCTCGCCGGCAGCGGCGGGTCCGGGCCCCGGGGGGTCCAGGCTCTGCTGTGTG
CGTGCACCAGCTGCCTCCAGGCCAACTACACGTGTGAGACAGATGGGGCCTGCATGGTTTCCATTTTCAA
TCTGGATGGGATGGAGCACCATGTGCGCACCTGCATCCCCAAAGTGGAGCTGGTCCCTGCCGGGAAGCCC
TTCTACTGCCTGAGCTCGGAGGACCTGCGCAACACCCACTGCTGCTACACTGACTACTGCAACAGGATCG
ACTTGAGGGTGCCCAGTGGTCACCTCAAGGAGCCTGAGCACCCGTCCATGTGGGGCCCGGTGGAGCTGGT
AGGCATCATCGCCGGCCCGGTGTTCCTCCTGTTCCTCATCATCATCATTGTTTTCCTTGTCATTAACTAT
CATCAGCGTGTCTATCACAACCGCCAGAGACTGGACATGGAAGATCCCTCATGTGAGATGTGTCTCTCCA
AAGACAAGACGCTCCAGGATCTTGTCTACGATCTCTCCACCTCAGGGTCTGGCTCAGGGTTACCCCTCTT
TGTCCAGCGCACAGTGGCCCGAACCATCGTTTTACAAGAGATTATTGGCAAGGGTCGGTTTGGGGAAGTA
TGGCGGGGCCGCTGGAGGGGTGGTGATGTGGCTGTGAAAATATTCTCTTCTCGTGAAGAACGGTCTTGGT
TCAGGGAAGCAGAGATATACCAGACGGTCATGCTGCGCCATGAAAACATCCTTGGATTTATTGCTGCTGA
CAATAAAGATAATGGCACCTGGACACAGCTGTGGCTTGTTTCTGACTATCATGAGCACGGGTCCCTGTTT
GATTATCTGAACCGGTACACAGTGACAATTGAGGGGATGATTAAGCTGGCCTTGTCTGCTGCTAGTGGGC
TGGCACACCTGCACATGGAGATCGTGGGCACCCAAGGGAAGCCTGGAATTGCTCATCGAGACTTAAAGTC
AAAGAACATTCTGGTGAAGAAAAATGGCATGTGTGCCATAGCAGACCTGGGCCTGGCTGTCCGTCATGAT
GCAGTCACTGACACCATTGACATTGCCCCGAATCAGAGGGTGGGGACCAAACGATACATGGCCCCTGAAG
TACTTGATGAAACCATTAATATGAAACACTTTGACTCCTTTAAATGTGCTGATATTTATGCCCTCGGGCT
TGTATATTGGGACATTGCTCGAAGATGCAATTCTGGAGGAGTCCATGAAGAATATCAGCTGCCATATTAC
GACTTAGTGCCCTCTGACCCTTCCATTGAGGAAATGCGAAAGGTTGTATGTGATCAGAAGCTGCGTCCCA
ACATCCCCAACTGGTGGCAGAGTTATGAGGCACTGCGGGTGATGGGGAAGATGATGCGAGAGTGTTGGTA
TGCCAACGGCGCAGCCCGCCTGACGGCCCTGCGCATCAAGAAGACCCTCTCCCAGCTCAGCGTGCAGGAA
GACGTGAAGATCTGATTGCCAACTTTCTTGTACAAAGTTGTCATTATAAGAAAGCATTGCTTATCAATTT
GTTGCAACGAACAGGTCACTATCAGTCAAAATAAAATCATTATTTGCCATCCAGCTGATATCCCCTATAG
TGAGTCGTATTACATGGTCATAGCTGTTTCCTGGCAGCTCTGGCCCGTGTCTCAAAATCTCTGATGTTAC
ATTGCACAAGATAAAAATATATCATCATGCCTCCTCTAGACCAGCCAGGACAGAAATGCCTCGACTTCGC
TGCTACCCAAGGTTGCCGGGTGACGCACACCGTGGAAACGGATGAAGGCACGAACCCAGTGGACATAAGC
CTGTTCGGTTCGTAAGCTGTAATGCAAGTAGCGTATGCGCTCACGCAACTGGTCCAGAACCTTGACCGAA
CGCAGCGGTGGTAACGGCGCAGTGGCGGTTTTCATGGCTTGTTATGACTGTTTTTTTGGGGTACAGTCTA
TGCCTCGGGCATCCAAGCAGCAAGCGCGTTACGCCGTGGGTCGATGTTTGATGTTATGGAGCAGCAACGA
TGTTACGCAGCAGGGCAGTCGCCCTAAAACAAAGTTAAACATTATGAGGGAAGCGGTGATCGCCGAAGTA
TCGACTCAACTATCAGAGGTAGTTGGCGTCATCGAGCGCCATCTCGAACCGACGTTGCTGGCCGTACATT
TGTACGGCTCCGCAGTGGATGGCGGCCTGAAGCCACACAGTGATATTGATTTGCTGGTTACGGTGACCGT
AAGGCTTGATGAAACAACGCGGCGAGCTTTGATCAACGACCTTTTGGAAACTTCGGCTTCCCCTGGAGAG
AGCGAGATTCTCCGCGCTGTAGAAGTCACCATTGTTGTGCACGACGACATCATTCCGTGGCGTTATCCAG
CTAAGCGCGAACTGCAATTTGGAGAATGGCAGCGCAATGACATTCTTGCAGGTATCTTCGAGCCAGCCAC
GATCGACATTGATCTGGCTATCTTGCTGACAAAAGCAAGAGAACATAGCGTTGCCTTGGTAGGTCCAGCG
GCGGAGGAACTCTTTGATCCGGTTCCTGAACAGGATCTATTTGAGGCGCTAAATGAAACCTTAACGCTAT
GGAACTCGCCGCCCGACTGGGCTGGCGATGAGCGAAATGTAGTGCTTACGTTGTCCCGCATTTGGTACAG
CGCAGTAACCGGCAAAATCGCGCCGAAGGATGTCGCTGCCGACTGGGCAATGGAGCGCCTGCCGGCCCAG
TATCAGCCCGTCATACTTGAAGCTAGACAGGCTTATCTTGGACAAGAAGAAGATCGCTTGGCCTCGCGCG
CAGATCAGTTGGAAGAATTTGTCCACTACGTGAAAGGCGAGATCACCAAGGTAGTCGGCAAATAACCCTC
GAGCCACCCATGACCAAAATCCCTTAACGTGAGTTACGCGTCGTTCCACTGAGCGTCAGACCCCGTAGAA
AAGATCAAAGGATCTTCTTGAGATCCTTTTTTTCTGCGCGTAATCTGCTGCTTGCAAACAAAAAAACCAC
CGCTACCAGCGGTGGTTTGTTTGCCGGATCAAGAGCTACCAACTCTTTTTCCGAAGGTAACTGGCTTCAG
CAGAGCGCAGATACCAAATACTGTTCTTCTAGTGTAGCCGTAGTTAGGCCACCACTTCAAGAACTCTGTA
GCACCGCCTACATACCTCGCTCTGCTAATCCTGTTACCAGTGGCTGCTGCCAGTGGCGATAAGTCGTGTC
TTACCGGGTTGGACTCAAGACGATAGTTACCGGATAAGGCGCAGCGGTCGGGCTGAACGGGGGGTTCGTG
CACACAGCCCAGCTTGGAGCGAACGACCTACACCGAACTGAGATACCTACAGCGTGAGCTATGAGAAAGC
GCCACGCTTCCCGAAGGGAGAAAGGCGGACAGGTATCCGGTAAGCGGCAGGGTCGGAACAGGAGAGCGCA
CGAGGGAGCTTCCAGGGGGAAACGCCTGGTATCTTTATAGTCCTGTCGGGTTTCGCCACCTCTGACTTGA
GCGTCGATTTTTGTGATGCTCGTCAGGGGGGCGGAGCCTATGGAAAAACGCCAGCAACGCGGCCTTTTTA
CGGTTCCTGGCCTTTTGCTGGCCTTTTGCTCACATGTT
Features (pLannotate 1.2.2; 12 found; start..end, strand, type, name):
    121..213     +  CDS            lacI (fragment): lac repressor; lacI; The lac repressor binds to the lac operator to inhibit transcription in E. coli. This inhibition can be relieved by adding lactose or isopropyl-β-D-thiogalactopyranoside (IPTG).
    268..295     -  terminator     rrnB T2 terminator: transcription terminator T2 from the E. coli rrnB gene
    427..470     +  terminator     rrnB T1 terminator: Escherichia coli rrnB; transcription terminator T1 from the E. coli rrnB gene
    517..553     -  CDS            lacZα (fragment): LacZα fragment of β-galactosidase; lacZ fragment
    570..665     +  protein_bind   attL3: mutant version of attL; recombination site for the Gateway® LR reaction LR Clonase™
    668..2182    +  CDS            ACVR1B: ACV1B_HUMAN - Also known as ACVRLK4, ALK4. Experimental evidence at protein level: Swiss-Prot protein existence level 1. Transmembrane serine/threonine kinase activin type-1 receptor forming an activin receptor complex with activin receptor type-2 (ACVR2A or ACVR2B). Transduces the activin signal from the cell surface to the cytoplasm and is thus regulating a many physiological and pathological processes including neuronal differentiation and neuronal survival, hair follicle development and cycling, FSH production by the pituitary gland, wound healing, extracellular matrix production, immunosu
   2193..2286    -  protein_bind   attL2 (fragment): mutant version of attL; recombination site for the Gateway® LR reaction LR Clonase™
   2304..2322    -  promoter       T7 promoter: promoter for bacteriophage T7 RNA polymerase
   2512..2535    +  promoter       Pc promoter (fragment): intI1 (promoter lies within the coding sequence); class 1 integron promoter
   2711..2767    +  CDS            GmR (fragment): gentamycin acetyltransferase; aacC1; confers resistance to gentamycin
   2774..3565    +  CDS            SmR: aminoglycoside adenylyltransferase (Murphy, 1985); aadA; confers resistance to spectinomycin and streptomycin
   3658..4246    +  rep_origin     ori: high-copy-number ColE1/pMB1/pBR322/pUC origin of replication
