[The description below was written by a language model from this plasmid's Addgene catalogue record and pLannotate feature annotations shown in this document.]
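Description:
pDONR223_ACVR1B_p.E412D is a Gateway entry clone built on the Invitrogen pDONR223 backbone and carrying the human ACVR1B open reading frame (also known as ALK4) with an E412D point substitution. It is a bacterial shuttle plasmid rather than an expression construct. It replicates in E. coli from a high-copy ColE1/pUC-type origin and is selected with spectinomycin through the aadA (SmR) aminoglycoside adenylyltransferase gene, which appears to be driven by the fragment of a class 1 integron Pc promoter annotated just upstream. The sequenced record is about 4.3 kb. Small annotated fragments of lacI, lacZα and a gentamicin resistance gene look like backbone remnants rather than functional genes.

The roughly 1.5 kb ACVR1B coding sequence encodes a transmembrane serine/threonine kinase type-1 activin receptor that partners with type-2 activin receptors to transduce activin signals. It is flanked by two attL recombination sites, which the automated annotation labels attL3 and a fragment of attL2. These sites allow the ORF to be moved directionally into any compatible destination vector by an LR Clonase reaction. No promoter drives the insert in this plasmid. The rrnB T1 and T2 terminators upstream of the cassette insulate it from read-through transcription, and a T7 promoter sits just outside the downstream att site, oriented toward the insert on the opposite strand. The clone is in the "closed" configuration, with a stop codon immediately after the ORF, so the protein is expressed without a C-terminal fusion after transfer. It belongs to the Target Accelerator Plasmid Collection and serves as a source clone for functional testing of rare cancer-associated variants.
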