Addgene plasmid #81447: pDONR223_ACVR1B_p.E412D
Purpose: Gateway Donor vector containing ACVR1B , part of the Target Accelerator Plasmid Collection.
Depositing lab: Jesse Boehm & William Hahn & David Root. Depositing organization: Broad Institute. Publication: Systematic Functional Interrogation of Rare Cancer Variants Identifies Oncogenic Alleles. Kim E, Ilic N, Shrestha Y, Zou L, Kamburov A, Zhu C, Yang X, Lubonja R, Tran N, Nguyen C, Lawrence MS, Piccioni F, Bagul M, Doench JG, Chouinard CR, Wu X, Hogstrom L, Natoli T, Tamayo P, Horn H, Corsello SM, Lage K, Root DE, Subramanian A, Golub TR, Getz G, Boehm JS, Hahn WC. Cancer Discov. 2016 Jul;6(7):714-26. doi: 10.1158/2159-8290.CD-16-0160. Epub 2016 May 4. PubMed 27147599.
Backbone
  Vector backbone: pDONR223
  Backbone manufacturer: Invitrogen
  Backbone size w/o insert (bp): 2790
  Vector type: Gateway Entry vector
Growth in bacteria
  Bacterial resistance: Spectinomycin, 50 μg/mL
  Growth temperature: 37°C
  Growth strain: DH5alpha
  Copy number: High Copy
Gene/Insert
  Gene/Insert name: ACVR1B (alt name: NM_004302.4)
  Species: H. sapiens (human)
  Mutation: E412D
  Entrez Gene: ACVR1B (a.k.a. ACTRIB, ACVRLK4, ALK4, SKR2)
  Promoter: None
  Cloning method: Gateway Cloning
  Sequencing primers: 5′ M13pUC-fwd; 3′ M13-Rev
Terms and licenses: Academic/Nonprofit Terms; Industry Terms: Not Available to Industry
Depositor comments: Closed state: stop codon immediately follows insert
How to cite: pDONR223_ACVR1B_p.E412D was a gift from Jesse Boehm & William Hahn & David Root (Addgene plasmid # 81447 ; http://n2t.net/addgene:81447 ; RRID:Addgene_81447)
