>Addgene plasmid #81447 | pDONR223_ACVR1B_p.E412D | depositor partial sequence | sequence record 154766 | Insert sequence
ATGGCGGAGTCGGCCGGAGCCTCCTCCTTCTTCCCCCTTGTTGTCCTCCTGCTCGCCGGCAGCGGCGGGT
CCGGGCCCCGGGGGGTCCAGGCTCTGCTGTGTGCGTGCACCAGCTGCCTCCAGGCCAACTACACGTGTGA
GACAGATGGGGCCTGCATGGTTTCCATTTTCAATCTGGATGGGATGGAGCACCATGTGCGCACCTGCATC
CCCAAAGTGGAGCTGGTCCCTGCCGGGAAGCCCTTCTACTGCCTGAGCTCGGAGGACCTGCGCAACACCC
ACTGCTGCTACACTGACTACTGCAACAGGATCGACTTGAGGGTGCCCAGTGGTCACCTCAAGGAGCCTGA
GCACCCGTCCATGTGGGGCCCGGTGGAGCTGGTAGGCATCATCGCCGGCCCGGTGTTCCTCCTGTTCCTC
ATCATCATCATTGTTTTCCTTGTCATTAACTATCATCAGCGTGTCTATCACAACCGCCAGAGACTGGACA
TGGAAGATCCCTCATGTGAGATGTGTCTCTCCAAAGACAAGACGCTCCAGGATCTTGTCTACGATCTCTC
CACCTCAGGGTCTGGCTCAGGGTTACCCCTCTTTGTCCAGCGCACAGTGGCCCGAACCATCGTTTTACAA
GAGATTATTGGCAAGGGTCGGTTTGGGGAAGTATGGCGGGGCCGCTGGAGGGGTGGTGATGTGGCTGTGA
AAATATTCTCTTCTCGTGAAGAACGGTCTTGGTTCAGGGAAGCAGAGATATACCAGACGGTCATGCTGCG
CCATGAAAACATCCTTGGATTTATTGCTGCTGACAATAAAGATAATGGCACCTGGACACAGCTGTGGCTT
GTTTCTGACTATCATGAGCACGGGTCCCTGTTTGATTATCTGAACCGGTACACAGTGACAATTGAGGGGA
TGATTAAGCTGGCCTTGTCTGCTGCTAGTGGGCTGGCACACCTGCACATGGAGATCGTGGGCACCCAAGG
GAAGCCTGGAATTGCTCATCGAGACTTAAAGTCAAAGAACATTCTGGTGAAGAAAAATGGCATGTGTGCC
ATAGCAGACCTGGGCCTGGCTGTCCGTCATGATGCAGTCACTGACACCATTGACATTGCCCCGAATCAGA
GGGTGGGGACCAAACGATACATGGCCCCTGAAGTACTTGATGAAACCATTAATATGAAACACTTTGACTC
CTTTAAATGTGCTGATATTTATGCCCTCGGGCTTGTATATTGGGACATTGCTCGAAGATGCAATTCTGGA
GGAGTCCATGAAGAATATCAGCTGCCATATTACGACTTAGTGCCCTCTGACCCTTCCATTGAGGAAATGC
GAAAGGTTGTATGTGATCAGAAGCTGCGTCCCAACATCCCCAACTGGTGGCAGAGTTATGAGGCACTGCG
GGTGATGGGGAAGATGATGCGAGAGTGTTGGTATGCCAACGGCGCAGCCCGCCTGACGGCCCTGCGCATC
AAGAAGACCCTCTCCCAGCTCAGCGTGCAGGAAGACGTGAAGATC
