>Addgene plasmid #81447 | pDONR223_ACVR1B_p.E412D | addgene partial sequence | sequence record 156354 | M13-F20 5'-TGTAAAACGACGGCCAGT-3'
TTCGTTGCAACAAATTGATGAGCAATGCTTTTTTATAATGCCAACTTTGTACAAAAAAGTTGGCATGGCG
GAGTCGGCCGGAGCCTCCTCCTTCTTCCCCCTTGTTGTCCTCCTGCTCGCCGGCAGCGGCGGGTCCGGGC
CCCGGGGGGTCCAGGCTCTGCTGTGTGCGTGCACCAGCTGCCTCCAGGCCAACTACACGTGTGAGACAGA
TGGGGCCTGCATGGTTTCCATTTTCAATCTGGATGGGATGGAGCACCATGTGCGCACCTGCATCCCCAAA
GTGGAGCTGGTCCCTGCCGGGAAGCCCTTCTACTGCCTGAGCTCGGAGGACCTGCGCAACACCCACTGCT
GCTACACTGACTACTGCAACAGGATCGACTTGAGGGTGCCCAGTGGTCACCTCAAGGAGCCTGAGCACCC
GTCCATGTGGGGCCCGGTGGAGCTGGTAGGCATCATCGCCGGCCCGGTGTTCCTCCTGTTCCTCATCATC
ATCATTGTTTTCCTTGTCATTAACTATCATCAGCGTGTCTATCACAACCGCCAGAGACTGGACATGGAAG
ATCCCTCATGTGAGATGTGTCTCTCCAAAGACAAGACGCTCCAGGATCTTGTCTACGATCTCTCCACCTC
AGGGTCTGGCTCAGGGTTACCCCTCTTTGTCCAGCGCACAGTGGCCCGAACCATCGTTTTACAAGAGATT
ATTGGCAAGGGTCGGTTTGGGGAAGTATGGCGGGGCCGCTGGAGGGGTGGTGATGTGGCTGTGAAAATAT
TCTCTTCTCGTGAAGAACGGTCTTGGTTCAGGGAAGCAGAGATATACCAGACGGTCATGCTGCGCCATGA
AAACATCCTTGGATTTATTGCTGCTGACAATAAAGATAATGGCACCTGGACACAGCTGTGGCTTGTTTCT
GACTATCATGAGCACGGGTCCCTGTTTGATTATCTGAACCGGTACAC
